>Addgene plasmid #145860 | pAc5.1C-Fluc-CG4319_A | depositor full sequence | sequence record 288305 | Full Sequence
CTTCAAGGAATTAATTCTATATTCTAAAAACACAAATGATACTTCTAAAAAAAATCATGAATGGCATCAA
CTCTGAATCAAATCTTTGCAGATGCACCTACTTCTCATTTCCACTGTCACATCATTTTTCCAGATCTCGC
TGCCTGTTATGTGGCCCACAAACCAAGACACGTTTTATGGCCATTAAAGCTGGCTGATCGTCGCCAAACA
CCAAATACATATCAATATGTACATTCGAGAAAGAAGCGATCAAAGAAGCGTCTTCGGGCGAGTAGGAGAA
TGCGGAGGAGAAGGAGAACGAGCTGATCTAGTATCTCTCCACAATCCAATGCCAACTGACCAACTGGCCA
TATTCGGAGCAATTTGAAGCCAATTTCCATCGCCTGGCGATCGCTCCATTCTTGGCTATATGTTTTTCAC
CGTTCCCGGGGCCATTTTCAAAGACTCGTCGGTAAGATAAGATTGTGTCACTCGCTGTCTCTCTTCATTT
GTCGAAGAATGCTGAGGAATTTCGCGATGACGTCGGCGAGTATTTTGAAGAATGAGAATAATTTGTATTT
ATACGAAAATCAGTTAGTGGAATTTTCTACAAAAACATGTTATCTATAGATAATTTTGTTGCAAAATATG
TTGACTATGACAAAGATTGTATGTATATACCTTTAATGTATTCTCATTTTCTTATGTATTTATAATGGCA
ATGATGATACTGATGATATTTTAAGATGATGCCAGACCACAGGCTGATTTCTGCGTCTTTTGCCGAACGC
AGTGCATGTGCGGTTGTTGTTTTTTGGAATAGTTTCAATTTTCGGACTGTCCGCTTTGATTTCAGTTTCT
TGGCTTATTCAAAAAGCAAAGTAAAGCCAAAAAAGCGAGATGGCAATACCAAATGCGGCAAAACGGTAGT
GGAAGGAAAGGGGTGCGGGGCAGCGGAAGGAAGGGTGGGGCGGGGCGTGGCGGGGTCTGTGGCTGGGCGC
GACGTCACCGACGTTGGAGCCACTCCTTTGACCATGTGTGCGTGTGTGTATTATTCGTGTCTCGCCACTC
GCCGGTTGTTTTTTTCTTTTTATCTCGCTCTCTCTAGCGCCATCTCGTACGCATGCTCAACGCACCGCAT
GTTGCCGTGTCCTTTATGCGTCATTTTGGCTCGAAATAGGCAATTATTTAAACAAAGATTAGTCAACGAA
AACGCTAAAATAAATAAGTCTACAATATGGTTACTTATTGCCATGTGTGTGCAGCCAACGATAGCAACAA
AAGCAACAACACAGTGGCTTTCCCTCTTTCACTTTTTGTTTGCAAGCGCGTGCGAGCAAGACGGCACGAC
CGGCAAACGCAATTACGCTGACAAAGAGCAGACGAAGTTTTGGCCGAAAAACATCAAGGCGCCTGATACG
AATGCATTTGCAATAACAATTGCGATATTTAATATTGTTTATGAAGCTGTTTGACTTCAAAACACACAAA
AAAAAAAATAAAACAAATTATTTGAAAGAGAATTAGGAATCGGACAGCTTATCGTTACGGGCTAACAGCA
CACCGAGACGAAATAGCTTACCTGACGTCACAGCCTCTGGAAGAACTGCCGCCAAGCAGAGAGAGAGAGA
AAAAGAGGGAGAGCAGCTTAGACCGCATGTGCTTGTGTGTGAGGCGTCTCTCTCTTCGTCTCCTGTTTGC
GCAAACGCATAGACTGCACTGAGAAAATCGATTACCTATTTTTTATGAATGAATATTTGCACTATTACTA
TTCAAAACTATTAAGATAGCAATCACATTCAATAGCCAAATACTATACCACCTGAGCGATGCAACGAAAT
GATCAATTTGAGCAAAAATGCTGCATATTTAGGACGGCATCATTATAGAAATGCTTCTTGCTGTGTACTT
TTCTCTCGTCTGGCAGCTGTTTCGCCGTTATTGTTAAAACCGGCTTAAGTTAGGTGTGTTTTCTACGACT
AGTGATGCCCCTACTAGAAGATGTGTGTTGCACAAATGTCCCTGAATAACCAATTTGAAGTGCAGATAGC
AGTAAACGTAAGCTAATATGAATATTATTTAACTGTAATGTTTTAATATCGCTGGACATTACTAATAAAC
CCACTATAAACACATGTACATATGTATGTTTTGGCATACAATGAGTAGTTGGGGAAAAAATGTGTAAAAG
CACCGTGACCATCACAGCATAAAGATAACCAGCTGAAGTATCGAATATGAGTAACCCCCAAATTGAATCA
CATGCCGCAACTGATAGGACCCATGGAAGTACACTCTTCATGGCGATATACAAGACACACACAAGCACGA
ACACCCAGTTGCGGAGGAAATTCTCCGTAAATGAAAACCCAATCGGCGAACAATTCATACCCATATATGG
TAAAAGTTTTGAACGCGACTTGAGAGCGGAGAGCATTGCGGCTGATAAGGTTTTAGCGCTAAGCGGGCTT
TATAAAACGGGCTGCGGGACCAGTTTTCATATCACTACCGTTTGAGTTCTTGTGCTGTGTGGATACTCCT
CCCGACACAAAGCCGCTCCATCAGCCAGCAGTCGTCTAATCCAGAGACCCCGGATCGGGGTACCAACATG
GCCGAAGACGCCAAAAACATAAAGAAAGGCCCGGCACCATTCTATCCACTAGAGGATGGAACCGCTGGAG
AGCAACTGCATAAGGCTATGAAGAGATACGCCCTGGTTCCTGGAACAATTGCTTTTACAGATGCACATAT
CGAGGTGAACATCACGTACGCGGAATACTTCGAAATGTCCGTTCGGTTGGCAGAAGCTATGAAACGATAT
GGGCTGAATACAAATCACAGAATCGTCGTATGCAGTGAAAACTCTCTTCAATTCTTTATGCCGGTGTTGG
GCGCGTTATTTATCGGAGTTGCAGTTGCGCCCGCGAACGACATTTATAATGAACGTGAATTGCTCAACAG
TATGAACATTTCGCAGCCTACCGTAGTGTTTGTTTCCAAAAAGGGGTTGCAAAAAATTTTGAACGTGCAA
AAAAAATTACCAATAATCCAGAAAATTATTATCATGGATTCTAAAACGGATTACCAGGGATTTCAGTCGA
TGTACACGTTCGTCACATCTCATCTACCTCCCGGTTTTAATGAATACGATTTTGTACCAGAGTCCTTTGA
TCGTGACAAAACAATTGCACTGATAATGAACTCCTCTGGATCTACTGGGTTACCTAAGGGTGTGGCCCTT
CCGCATAGAACTGCCTGCGTCAGATTCTCGCATGCCAGAGATCCTATTTTTGGCAATCAAATCATTCCGG
ATACTGCGATTTTAAGTGTTGTTCCATTCCATCACGGTTTTGGAATGTTTACTACACTCGGATATTTGAT
ATGTGGATTTCGAGTCGTCTTAATGTATAGATTTGAAGAAGAGCTGTTTTTACGATCCCTTCAGGATTAC
AAAATTCAAAGTGCGTTGCTAGTACCAACCCTATTTTCATTCTTCGCCAAAAGCACTCTGATTGACAAAT
ACGATTTATCTAATTTACACGAAATTGCTTCTGGGGGCGCACCTCTTTCGAAAGAAGTCGGGGAAGCGGT
TGCAAAACGCTTCCATCTTCCAGGGATACGACAAGGATATGGGCTCACTGAGACTACATCAGCTATTCTG
ATTACACCCGAGGGGGATGATAAACCGGGCGCGGTCGGTAAAGTTGTTCCATTTTTTGAAGCGAAGGTTG
TGGATCTGGATACCGGGAAAACGCTGGGCGTTAATCAGAGAGGCGAATTATGTGTCAGAGGACCTATGAT
TATGTCCGGTTATGTAAACAATCCGGAAGCGACCAACGCCTTGATTGACAAGGATGGATGGCTACATTCT
GGAGACATAGCTTACTGGGACGAAGACGAACACTTCTTCATAGTTGACCGCTTGAAGTCTTTAATTAAAT
ACAAAGGGTATCAGGTGGCCCCCGCTGAATTGGAATCGATATTGTTACAACACCCCAACATCTTCGACGC
GGGCGTGGCAGGTCTTCCCGACGATGACGCCGGTGAACTTCCCGCCGCCGTTGTTGTTTTGGAGCACGGA
AAGACGATGACGGAAAAAGAGATCGTGGATTACGTCGCCAGTCAAGTAACAACCGCGAAAAAGTTGCGCG
GAGGAGTTGTGTTTGTGGACGAAGTACCGAAAGGTCTTACCGGAAAACTCGACGCAAGAAAAATCAGAGA
GATCCTCATAAAGGCCAAGAAGGGCGGAAAGTCCAAATTGTAAGAATTCGGATTCGAGTAACTAACAAAT
ACGGGGAAAACCAATAGTCCAGTCCAAAATCCAGAGTACAAAGGAAATAAGCATGAGCCAACCCAAAACC
CAAACACAGTCACCACTCATCAGCCGACGGCACTCGATTTCTACTGCAGTCAAGGACACAGAGCCACAAC
ACCCACCCAATTTTAGTTTACTCATCAAAGCGATTGTGATAATGGTTTTGTTTCTACAAAAAAGCGGAGG
AAAAATTTGAAAAAATAACGTTTTTATAAAGTCCCCAATTTTTTACAAAAATGTTTCAATGATATAAATC
AACTTTTTTAGAAATAATTTACTCTTAAAGCCTATTTAAATGAATTACTACTGTAATAGTTTGTAAGTTC
TTTTGTAAGACGAGTTTTTCTAAGTTTTTTTTAAGAAGAAACCCCAGAAAAAAACGAAGATGAGTCGAAG
TTGGCTAAAAATTGCATCAATTTTTTGTCAAACAAAAAGTCAATGTCGACCGATGCCCTTGAGAGCCTTC
AACCCAGTCAGCTCCTTCCGGTGGGCGCGGGGCATGACTATCGTCGCCGCACTTATGACTGTCTTCTTTA
TCATGCAACTCGTAGGACAGGTGCCGGCAGCGCTCTGGGTCATTTTCGGCGAGGACCGCTTTCGCTGGAG
CGCGACGATGATCGGCCTGTCGCTTGCGGTATTCGGAATCTTGCACGCCCTCGCTCAAGCCTTCGTCACT
GGTCCCGCCACCAAACGTTTCGGCGAGAAGCAGGCCATTATCGCCGGCATGGCGGCCGACGCGCTGGGCT
ACGTCTTGCTGGCGTTCGCGACGCGAGGCTGGATGGCCTTCCCCATTATGATTCTTCTCGCTTCCGGCGG
CATCGGGATGCCCGCGTTGCAGGCCATGCTGTCCAGGCAGGTAGATGACGACCATCAGGGACAGCTTCAA
GGATCGCTCGCGGCTCTTACCAGCCAGCAAAAGGCCAGGAACCGTAAAAAGGCCGCGTTGCTGGCGTTTT
TCCATAGGCTCCGCCCCCCTGACGAGCATCACAAAAATCGACGCTCAAGTCAGAGGTGGCGAAACCCGAC
AGGACTATAAAGATACCAGGCGTTTCCCCCTGGAAGCTCCCTCGTGCGCTCTCCTGTTCCGACCCTGCCG
CTTACCGGATACCTGTCCGCCTTTCTCCCTTCGGGAAGCGTGGCGCTTTCTCAATGCTCACGCTGTAGGT
ATCTCAGTTCGGTGTAGGTCGTTCGCTCCAAGCTGGGCTGTGTGCACGAACCCCCCGTTCAGCCCGACCG
CTGCGCCTTATCCGGTAACTATCGTCTTGAGTCCAACCCGGTAAGACACGACTTATCGCCACTGGCAGCA
GCCACTGGTAACAGGATTAGCAGAGCGAGGTATGTAGGCGGTGCTACAGAGTTCTTGAAGTGGTGGCCTA
ACTACGGCTACACTAGAAGGACAGTATTTGGTATCTGCGCTCTGCTGAAGCCAGTTACCTTCGGAAAAAG
AGTTGGTAGCTCTTGATCCGGCAAACAAACCACCGCTGGTAGCGGTGGTTTTTTTGTTTGCAAGCAGCAG
ATTACGCGCAGAAAAAAAGGATCTCAAGAAGATCCTTTGATCTTTTCTACGGGGTCTGACGCTCAGTGGA
ACGAAAACTCACGTTAAGGGATTTTGGTCATGAGATTATCAAAAAGGATCTTCACCTAGATCCTTTTAAA
TTAAAAATGAAGTTTTAAATCAATCTAAAGTATATATGAGTAAACTTGGTCTGACAGTTACCAATGCTTA
ATCAGTGAGGCACCTATCTCAGCGATCTGTCTATTTCGTTCATCCATAGTTGCCTGACTCCCCGTCGTGT
AGATAACTACGATACGGGAGGGCTTACCATCTGGCCCCAGTGCTGCAATGATACCGCGAGACCCACGCTC
ACCGGCTCCAGATTTATCAGCAATAAACCAGCCAGCCGGAAGGGCCGAGCGCAGAAGTGGTCCTGCAACT
TTATCCGCCTCCATCCAGTCTATTAATTGTTGCCGGGAAGCTAGAGTAAGTAGTTCGCCAGTTAATAGTT
TGCGCAACGTTGTTGCCATTGCTGCAGGCATCGTGGTGTCACGCTCGTCGTTTGGTATGGCTTCATTCAG
CTCCGGTTCCCAACGATCAAGGCGAGTTACATGATCCCCCATGTTGTGCAAAAAAGCGGTTAGCTCCTTC
GGTCCTCCGATCGTTGTCAGAAGTAAGTTGGCCGCAGTGTTATCACTCATGGTTATGGCAGCACTGCATA
ATTCTCTTACTGTCATGCCATCCGTAAGATGCTTTTCTGTGACTGGTGAGTACTCAACCAAGTCATTCTG
AGAATAGTGTATGCGGCGACCGAGTTGCTCTTGCCCGGCGTCAACACGGGATAATACCGCGCCACATAGC
AGAACTTTAAAAGTGCTCATCATTGGAAAACGTTCTTCGGGGCGAAAACTCTCAAGGATCTTACCGCTGT
TGAGATCCAGTTCGATGTAACCCACTCGTGCACCCAACTGATCTTCAGCATCTTTTACTTTCACCAGCGT
TTCTGGGTGAGCAAAAACAGGAAGGCAAAATGCCGCAAAAAAGGGAATAAGGGCGACACGGAAATGTTGA
ATACTCATACTCTTCCTTTTTCAATATTATTGAAGCATTTATCAGGGTTATTGTCTCATGAGCGGATACA
TATTTGAATGTATTTAGAAAAATAAACAAATAGGGGTTCCGCGCACATTTCCCCGAAAAGTGCCACCTGA
CGTCTAAGAAACCATTATTATCATGACATTAACCTATAAAAATAGGCGTATCACGAGCCCTTTCGT
Features (pLannotate 1.2.2; 6 found; start..end, strand, type, name):
     56..2568    +  promoter       Ac5 promoter: Drosophila melanogaster actin 5C promoter
   2594..4243    +  CDS            luciferase: firefly luciferase; luc
   4735..5205    +  CDS            TcR (fragment): tetracycline efflux protein; tet; confers resistance to tetracycline
   5249..5837    -  rep_origin     ori: high-copy-number ColE1/pMB1/pBR322/pUC origin of replication
   6008..6868    -  CDS            AmpR: β-lactamase; bla; confers resistance to ampicillin, carbenicillin, and related antibiotics
   6869..6973    -  promoter       AmpR promoter: bla
