[The description below was written by a language model from this plasmid's Addgene catalogue record and pLannotate feature annotations shown in this document.]
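Description:
pAc5.1C-Fluc-CG4319_A is an insect-cell expression plasmid of about 7.1 kb that serves as a firefly luciferase reporter carrying the 3′ untranslated region of the Drosophila melanogaster gene CG4319, better known as reaper (rpr). The catalogue lists the backbone as unknown, although the name points to a pAc5.1-type vector, and this fits the annotated features. A roughly 2.5 kb Drosophila actin 5C (Ac5) promoter, a strong constitutive promoter commonly used in fly cell lines, lies directly upstream of the firefly luciferase coding sequence.

The 3′UTR insert itself is not annotated in the feature table. There is an unannotated stretch of several hundred nucleotides between the end of the luciferase open reading frame and the next called feature, which is where a 3′UTR fused to the reporter would be expected, but the record does not define its boundaries. It also does not explain the "_A" suffix or identify a polyadenylation signal. For propagation in E. coli, the plasmid has a ColE1/pUC-type origin and a β-lactamase gene with its own promoter for ampicillin selection. The origin is annotated as high-copy, whereas the catalogue describes the plasmid as low copy. A partial tetracycline-resistance fragment is also detected; as only a fragment, it is probably a nonfunctional remnant of the backbone. No marker for selection in insect cells is annotated.

Placing a gene's 3′UTR behind a constitutively expressed luciferase lets reporter output reflect post-transcriptional regulation conferred by that UTR, such as effects on mRNA stability or translation. The record states the purpose only as insect expression of the CG4319 3′UTR. The depositor notes that the supplied sequence may be theoretical or only partly verified.
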