Addgene plasmid #145860: pAc5.1C-Fluc-CG4319_A
Purpose: Insect Expression of CG4319-3UTR
Depositing lab: Elisa Izaurralde. Depositing organization: Max Planck Institute for Developmental Biology.
Backbone
  Vector backbone: Unknown
  Vector type: Insect Expression
Growth in bacteria
  Bacterial resistance: Ampicillin, 100 μg/mL
  Growth temperature: 37°C
  Growth strain: DH5alpha
  Copy number: Low Copy
Gene/Insert
  Gene/Insert name: CG4319-3UTR
  Species: D. melanogaster (fly)
  Entrez Gene: rpr (a.k.a. Dmel_CG4319, CG4319, Dmel\CG4319, RPR, Reaper, Rpr, anon-WO0162936.19, rp)
  Cloning method: Unknown
Terms and licenses: Academic/Nonprofit Terms; Industry Terms: Not Available to Industry
Depositor comments: Plasmids from this collection were made available to the research community and donated after the lab closed. Please note that the sequence provided by the depositing laboratory may be theoretical/predicted or based on Sanger sequencing results. There may be discrepancies between sequencing results obtained by Addgene and the depositor sequence. If an Addgene verified sequence is not available, please contact before placing your order to request that our lab fully sequence the plasmid.
How to cite: pAc5.1C-Fluc-CG4319_A was a gift from Elisa Izaurralde (Addgene plasmid # 145860 ; http://n2t.net/addgene:145860 ; RRID:Addgene_145860)
